Addgene plasmid #81116: CMV10-3xFlag Skp2 delta-F
Purpose: mammalian expression of F-box deleted Skp2
Depositing lab: Sung Hee Baek. Depositing organization: Seoul National University. Publication: AMPK-SKP2-CARM1 signalling cascade in transcriptional regulation of autophagy. Shin HR, Kim H, Oh S, Lee JG, Kee M, Ko HJ, Kweon MN, Won KJ, Baek SH. Nature. 2016 Jun 15. doi: 10.1038/nature18014. PubMed 27309807.
Backbone
  Vector backbone: p3xFlag-CMV10
  Backbone manufacturer: SIGMA-ALDRICH
  Backbone size w/o insert (bp): 6299
  Vector type: Mammalian Expression
Growth in bacteria
  Bacterial resistance: Ampicillin, 100 μg/mL
  Growth temperature: 37°C
  Growth strain: DH5alpha
  Copy number: High Copy
Gene/Insert
  Gene/Insert name: SKP2 (alt name: FBXL1)
  Species: H. sapiens (human)
  Mutation: deleted F box
  Entrez Gene: SKP2 (a.k.a. FBL1, FBXL1, FLB1, p45)
  Promoter: CMV
  Tag / fusion protein: 3xFlag (N terminal on backbone)
  Cloning method: Restriction Enzyme; 5′ cloning site unknown (unknown if destroyed); 3′ cloning site unknown (unknown if destroyed)
  Sequencing primers: 5′ CMV-F; 3′ hGH-PA-R
Terms and licenses: Academic/Nonprofit Terms; Industry Terms: Not Available to Industry
How to cite: CMV10-3xFlag Skp2 delta-F was a gift from Sung Hee Baek (Addgene plasmid # 81116 ; http://n2t.net/addgene:81116 ; RRID:Addgene_81116)
