[The description below was written by a language model from this plasmid's Addgene catalogue record.]
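Description:
CMV10-3xFlag Skp2 delta-F is a mammalian expression plasmid built on the commercial p3xFlag-CMV10 backbone (about 6.3 kb without insert). It is propagated in E. coli as a high-copy plasmid under ampicillin selection. The record does not include a feature table, so the origin of replication and any mammalian selection marker carried by the backbone are not stated. The use of an hGH polyA reverse sequencing primer suggests that the expression cassette ends in a human growth hormone polyadenylation signal.

The insert is human SKP2 (also known as FBXL1 or p45) with the F-box deleted, expressed from the CMV promoter, a strong constitutive promoter in most mammalian cell lines. The coding sequence is fused to an N-terminal 3xFlag tag supplied by the backbone, which allows detection by immunoblotting or immunofluorescence and recovery by anti-Flag immunoprecipitation. The insert was placed by restriction cloning, but the sites used and the exact boundaries of the deletion are not recorded.

SKP2 is the substrate-recognition subunit of an SCF-type E3 ubiquitin ligase, and its F-box motif is the region that links it to SKP1 and so to the rest of the ligase complex. A version lacking the F-box is therefore generally used as a ligase-assembly-deficient control or mutant, to test whether an effect of SKP2 depends on its incorporation into the SCF complex. The stated purpose is simply mammalian expression of F-box-deleted Skp2, and the associated publication concerns an AMPK-SKP2-CARM1 signalling cascade in the transcriptional regulation of autophagy.
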