>Addgene plasmid #81116 | CMV10-3xFlag Skp2 delta-F | addgene partial sequence | sequence record 157898 | CMV-F 5'-CGCAAATGGGCGGTAGGCGTG-3'
ACCGTCAGAATTAACCATGGACTACAAAGACCATGACGGTGATTATAAAGATCATGACATCGATTACAAG
GATGACGATGACAAGCTTGCGGCCGCGAATTCACACAGGAAGCACCTCCAGGAGATTCCAGACCTGAGTA
GCAACGTTGCCACCAGCTTCACGTGGGGATGGGATTCCAGCAAGACTTCTGAACTGCTGTCAGGCATGGG
GGTCTCCGCCCTGGAGAAAGAGGAGCCCGACAGTGAGAACATCCCCCAGGAACTGCTCTCAAACCTGGGC
CACCCGGAGAGCCCCCCACGGAAACGGCTGAAGAGCAAAGGGAGTGACAAAGACTTTGTGATTGTCCGCA
GGCCTAAGCTAAATCGAGAGAACTTTCCAGGTGTTTCATGGGACTCCCTTCCGGATGAGCTGCTCTTGGG
AATCTTTTCCTGTCTGGGTCGGTTGCTGTCTCAAGGGGTGATTGCCTTCCGCTGCCCACGATCATTTATG
GACCAACCATTGGCTGAACATTTCAGCCCTTTTCGTGTACAGCACATGGACCTATCGAACTCAGTTATAG
AAGTGTCCACCCTCCACGGCATACTGTCTCAGTGTTCCAAGTTGCAGAATCTAAGCCTGGAAGGCCTGCG
GCTTTCGGATCCCATTGTCAATACTCTCGCAAAAAACTCAAATTTAGTGCGACTTAACCTTTCTGGGTGT
TCTGGATTCTCTGAATTTGCCCTGCAGACTTTGCTAAGCAGCTGTTCCAGACTGGATGAGCTGAACCTCT
CCTGGTGTTTTGATTTCACTGAAAAGCATGTACAGGTGGCTGTTGCGCATGTGTCAGAGACCATCACC
