>Addgene plasmid #81116 | CMV10-3xFlag Skp2 delta-F | addgene partial sequence | sequence record 157900 | C-CMV-24 5'-TATTAGGACAAGGCTGGTGGGCAC-3'
GGAGGGGTCACAGGGATGCCACCCGGGATCCTCTAGAGTCGACTGGTACCGATATCTTATTGTTTTAAAA
CAAGTCTATAAAAGTAGAAATCACATACAAAAATACAGATTACTCTGACATGTTGGCAAAATAGCTTATG
GCTGGACTTGAGTTTGGAAGTTCTGTATGTTTGAGGGCATCCGATGTCAGAGTCCAACCGGATCCTAACC
CCAGCTCTTGTCACTAATAGTAAAGTTTCAGGTATTATATCATAGCACCGACTGAGTGATAGGTGTTGGA
GGTAGTTGAGCTGGAAAAATTCCTGAAAGCAGTCATTCTTTAGCATGACACTATCACTTAAGTCTAGATG
GACAAGATTGGGGCATCTTCTAACTAAAGTAGAGAGATCTGATTTCTGGAGATTCTTTCTGTAGCCGCTA
AGATTCAGCTGGGTGATGGTCTCTGACACATGCGCAACAGCCACCTGTACATGCTTTTCAGTGAAATCAA
AACACCAGGAGAGGTTCAGCTCATCCAGTCTGGAACAGCTGCTTAGCAAAGTCTGCAGGGCAAATTCAGA
GAATCCAGAACACCCAGAAAGGTTAAGTCGCACTAAATTTGAGTTTTTTGCGAGAGTATTGACAATGGGA
TCCGAAAGCCGCAGGCCTTCCAGGCTTAGATTCTGCAACTTGGAACACTGAGACAGTATGCCGTGGAGGG
TGGACACTTCTATAACTGAGTTCGATAGGTCCATGTGCTGTACACGAAAAGGGCTGAAATGTTCAGCCAA
TGGTTGGTCCATAAATGATCGTGGGCAGCGGA
